>Addgene plasmid #16509 | pCMV-Neo-Bam APC 1-1309 | addgene partial sequence | sequence record 23105 | 16509 with Bglob-pA-R
CGGTTGTGGCAGGGCATTGGCCACACCAGCCACCACCTTCTGATAGGCAGCCTGCACCTGAGGAGTGAAT
TCCTCGACGGATCCCCCGGGCTGCAGGAATTCCACAAAAACATTTTTTTTTGCATAAATACCAATTTTTC
CCTGATGTAAGTTTAGTCAGTTTATAATCTAGAAATGATTGATAACAGCAATATATCATATTTTCTATCT
GTAGTGTTCATTATTTTAAGACAAGCAATAATTAAAGGAAGTTGGGATGGGATGCTACTTTAAATACATG
TAAAACATACTGTACAAACATACTTGGCTTTACTATTTTTTTCCTAACCATCAAGAGTGCCTCCCAAAAT
AAGACCAGTGAAGACAAAGTATACTATCAAATATGGCTTCGAGAACAAAAACCCTCTAACAAGAATCAAA
CCTATTTACAAAATTTTTCAGTCTTTTAAAGTTTCATTTGAAACAAAATGTCTATATAGCAGTTGTAATT
AACATAGAATTTTCTTAGTTTCATTCTTCCTCTCTTTTAAACAGATGTCACAAGGTAAGACCCAGAATGG
CGCTTAGGACTTTGGGTTCCACTGGATTCTGTGCTGTCAGTGTTGGGAANCNCGCTTCTTTGTGTTGTTA
TTCACTGGAGTTGGGATCTGTNAGGGCCNANCCTGAAGTGCTATCTGCGCTGCTTTTCCTAGGGCTTGGG
TTGTAATNAAAGGATTGNCTCTGGCAGCAACAGTCCCCCTAGGTGAACTGTGTTGCNTTGAGCTGCTAGA
ACTGATGGGGTACGT
