[The description below was written by a language model from this plasmid's Addgene catalogue record.]
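Description:
pCMV-Neo-Bam APC 1-1309 is a mammalian expression plasmid built on the pCMV-Neo-Bam backbone (about 6.6 kb without insert). It is propagated in E. coli under ampicillin selection and carries a neomycin resistance marker, so transfected mammalian cells can be selected with G418. The record does not list the promoter or other regulatory elements explicitly. The backbone name implies that a cytomegalovirus (CMV) promoter drives the insert, but no feature table is available to confirm this or to identify the origin of replication or polyadenylation signals. Copy number is recorded as unknown.

The insert is human APC (adenomatous polyposis coli), the tumour suppressor gene commonly mutated in colorectal cancer. It is cloned into the vector's BamHI site, and BamHI sites are retained at both ends, so the fragment can in principle be released with that single enzyme. The insert is listed at about 9 kb, which matches the size of a full-length APC cDNA. The truncation at codon 1309 was introduced by site-directed mutagenesis rather than by deleting downstream sequence. The expected product is therefore an APC protein comprising residues 1-1309, with the remaining coding sequence presumably still present but untranslated. No epitope tags or reporters are recorded.

The associated publication concerns activation of beta-catenin-Tcf signalling in colon cancer through mutations in beta-catenin or APC. This suggests the construct is used to express a truncated, disease-type APC in mammalian cells. Its effects on beta-catenin/Tcf-mediated transcription can then be compared with those of wild-type APC or other APC variants.
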