Addgene plasmid #16509: pCMV-Neo-Bam APC 1-1309
Depositing lab: Bert Vogelstein. Depositing organization: Johns Hopkins University and School of Medicine. Publication: Activation of beta-catenin-Tcf signaling in colon cancer by mutations in beta-catenin or APC. Morin PJ, Sparks AB, Korinek V, Barker N, Clevers H, Vogelstein B, Kinzler KW. Science. 1997 Mar 21. 275(5307):1787-90. 10.1126/science.275.5307.1787 PubMed 9065402.
Backbone
  Vector backbone: pCMV-Neo-Bam
  Backbone manufacturer: Vogelstein Lab
  Backbone size w/o insert (bp): 6600
  Vector type: Mammalian Expression
  Selectable markers: Neomycin (select with G418)
Growth in bacteria
  Bacterial resistance: Ampicillin, 100 μg/mL
  Growth temperature: 37°C
  Growth strain: DH5alpha
  Copy number: Unknown
Gene/Insert
  Gene/Insert name: APC
  Species: H. sapiens (human)
  Insert size (bp): 9000
  Mutation: Codon 1309 truncation
  Entrez Gene: APC (a.k.a. BTPS2, DESMD, DP2, DP2.5, DP3, GS, PPP1R46)
  Cloning method: Restriction Enzyme; 5′ cloning site BamHI (not destroyed); 3′ cloning site BamHI (not destroyed)
  Sequencing primers: 5′ n/a
Terms and licenses: Academic/Nonprofit Terms; Industry Terms: Not Available to Industry
Depositor comments: This truncation was created using site-directed mutagenesis.
How to cite: pCMV-Neo-Bam APC 1-1309 was a gift from Bert Vogelstein (Addgene plasmid # 16509 ; http://n2t.net/addgene:16509 ; RRID:Addgene_16509)
